Addgene plasmid #136440: pcDNA3-sPDGFRalpha-Fc-V242K
Purpose: Mammalian expression plasmid for soluble ectodomain of PDGFR-alpha fused to IgG1 Fc (V242K mutant)
Depositing lab: Erik Procko. Depositing organization: University of Illinois at Urbana-Champaign. Publication: Engineered receptors for human cytomegalovirus that are orthogonal to normal human biology. Park J, Gill KS, Aghajani AA, Heredia JD, Choi H, Oberstein A, Procko E. PLoS Pathog. 2020 Jun 19;16(6):e1008647. doi: 10.1371/journal.ppat.1008647. eCollection 2020 Jun. PubMed 32559251.
Backbone
  Vector backbone: pcDNA3.1(+)
  Backbone manufacturer: Invitrogen
  Backbone size w/o insert (bp): 5332
  Total vector size (bp): 7621
  Vector type: Mammalian Expression
  Selectable markers: Neomycin (select with G418)
Growth in bacteria
  Bacterial resistance: Ampicillin, 100 μg/mL
  Growth temperature: 37°C
  Growth strain: DH5alpha
  Copy number: High Copy
Gene/Insert
  Gene/Insert name: PDGFRalpha (alt names: PDGFRA; platelet-derived growth factor receptor alpha)
  Species: H. sapiens (human)
  Insert size (bp): 2289
  Mutation: Extracellular domain of PDGFR-alpha (a.a. 1-524) with V242K mutation. Binds HCMV trimer, but no longer binds PDGFs.
  GenBank ID: NP_006197.1
  Entrez Gene: PDGFRA (a.k.a. CD140A, PDGFR-2, PDGFR2)
  Promoter: CMV
  Tag / fusion protein: Linker GGGS (C terminal on insert); Fc region of IgG1 (a.a. Asp-221 to Lys-447) (C terminal on insert)
  Cloning method: Restriction Enzyme; 5′ cloning site NheI (not destroyed); 3′ cloning site XhoI (not destroyed)
  Sequencing primers: 5′ CMV-fwd; 3′ BGH-rev
Terms and licenses: Academic/Nonprofit Terms; Industry Terms: Not Available to Industry
How to cite: pcDNA3-sPDGFRalpha-Fc-V242K was a gift from Erik Procko (Addgene plasmid # 136440 ; http://n2t.net/addgene:136440 ; RRID:Addgene_136440)
