[The description below was written by a language model from this plasmid's Addgene catalogue record and pLannotate feature annotations shown in this document.]
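Description:
pcDNA3-sPDGFRalpha-Fc-V242K is a mammalian expression plasmid built on the pcDNA3.1(+) backbone, about 7.6 kb in total, that produces a soluble, Fc-fused form of the human PDGFR-alpha ectodomain. It is maintained in E. coli at high copy through a ColE1/pUC-type origin with ampicillin selection via the bla gene, and it also carries an f1 origin. For mammalian cells, an SV40 early promoter drives the neomycin phosphotransferase gene, terminated by an SV40 polyadenylation signal, so stable transfectants can be selected with G418. Two sequence records are annotated, a depositor sequence and a repository sequencing result. They show the same set of features in the same order and differ only in their numbering start point and by about three nucleotides in length.

The expression cassette uses the CMV immediate early enhancer and promoter, followed by a T7 promoter, with the insert cloned between NheI and XhoI sites and terminated by the bovine growth hormone polyadenylation signal. The open reading frame encodes residues 1–524 of PDGFR-alpha, which is the extracellular domain. It is joined through a short GGGS linker to the Fc region of human IgG1 (Asp-221 to Lys-447). The receptor portion carries a V242K substitution that, according to the record, preserves binding to the human cytomegalovirus trimer while abolishing binding to PDGF ligands. The construct therefore serves to express a receptor decoy that engages the virus without interacting with the receptor's normal growth factors, in line with work on engineered HCMV receptors orthogonal to human biology. The short HIV-1 LTR, ble, lacI and bom fragments in the annotation are likely backbone remnants or incidental matches rather than functional parts.
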