Features (pLannotate 1.2.2; 21 found; start..end, strand, type, name):
     13..1584    +  CDS            PDGFRA (fragment): PGFRA_HUMAN - Also known as PDGFR2, RHEPDGFRA. Experimental evidence at protein level: Swiss-Prot protein existence level 1. Tyrosine-protein kinase that acts as a cell-surface receptor for PDGFA, PDGFB and PDGFC and plays an essential role in the regulation of embryonic development, cell proliferation, survival and chemotaxis. Depending on the context, promotes or inhibits cell proliferation and cell migration. Plays an important role in the differentiation of bone marrow-derived mesenchymal stem cells. Required for normal skeleton development and cephalic closure during embryonic development
   1597..2277    +  CDS            IGHG1 (fragment): IGHG1_HUMAN - Experimental evidence at protein level: Swiss-Prot protein existence level 1. Constant region of immunoglobulin heavy chains. Immunoglobulins, also known as antibodies, are membrane-bound or secreted glycoproteins produced by B lymphocytes. In the recognition phase of humoral immunity, the membrane-bound immunoglobulins serve as receptors which, upon binding of a specific antigen, trigger the clonal expansion and differentiation of B lymphocytes into immunoglobulins- secreting plasma cells. Secreted immunoglobulins mediate the effector phase of humoral immunity, which results in
   2327..2551    +  polyA_signal   bGH poly(A) signal: bovine growth hormone polyadenylation signal
   2555..2576    +  promoter       SV40 promoter (fragment): SV40 enhancer and early promoter
   2597..3025    +  rep_origin     f1 ori (sequence partly withheld): f1 bacteriophage origin of replication; arrow indicates direction of (+) strand synthesis
   3039..3368    +  promoter       SV40 promoter: SV40 enhancer and early promoter
   3435..4226    +  CDS            neo: KKA2_KLEPN - Also known as kan, nptII. Experimental evidence at protein level: Swiss-Prot protein existence level 1. Resistance to kanamycin, neomycin, paromomycin, ribostamycin, butirosin and gentamicin B. From Klebsiella pneumoniae.
   4250..4408    +  CDS            ble (fragment): BLE_KLEPN - Experimental evidence at protein level: Swiss-Prot protein existence level 1. Binding protein with a strong affinity to the bleomycin family of antibiotics. Binds to CL990; an antimitotic-antibiotic compound. From Klebsiella pneumoniae.
   4403..4524    +  polyA_signal   SV40 poly(A) signal: SV40 polyadenylation signal
   4597..4613    -  protein_bind   lac operator: The lac repressor binds to the lac operator to inhibit transcription in E. coli. This inhibition can be relieved by adding lactose or isopropyl-β-D-thiogalactopyranoside (IPTG). lac repressor encoded by lacI
   4621..4651    -  promoter       lac promoter: promoter for the E. coli lac operon
   4666..4687    -  protein_bind   CAP binding site: CAP binding activates transcription in the presence of cAMP. E. coli catabolite activator protein
   4700..4792    -  CDS            lacI (fragment): lac repressor; lacI; The lac repressor binds to the lac operator to inhibit transcription in E. coli. This inhibition can be relieved by adding lactose or isopropyl-β-D-thiogalactopyranoside (IPTG).
   4975..5560    -  rep_origin     ori: high-copy-number ColE1/pMB1/pBR322/pUC origin of replication
   5731..6591    -  CDS            AmpR: β-lactamase; bla; confers resistance to ampicillin, carbenicillin, and related antibiotics
   6592..6696    -  promoter       AmpR promoter: bla
   6755..6807    -  misc_feature   bom (fragment): basis of mobility region from pBR322
   6962..7341    +  enhancer       CMV enhancer: human cytomegalovirus immediate early enhancer
   7342..7545    +  promoter       CMV promoter: human cytomegalovirus (CMV) immediate early promoter
   7541..7574    +  LTR            5' LTR (truncated) (fragment): truncated 5' long terminal repeat (LTR) from HIV-1
   7590..7608    +  promoter       T7 promoter: promoter for bacteriophage T7 RNA polymerase
>Addgene plasmid #136440 | pcDNA3-sPDGFRalpha-Fc-V242K | depositor full sequence | sequence record 263250 | pcDNA3-sPDGFRalpha-Fc-V242K sequence 7621 bps
GCTAGCGCCACCATGGGGACTTCCCATCCGGCGTTCCTGGTCTTAGGCTGTCTTCTCACAGGGCTGAGCC
TAATCCTCTGCCAGCTTTCATTACCCTCTATCCTTCCAAATGAAAATGAAAAGGTTGTGCAGCTGAATTC
ATCCTTTTCTCTGAGATGCTTTGGGGAGAGTGAAGTGAGCTGGCAGTACCCCATGTCTGAAGAAGAGAGC
TCCGATGTGGAAATCAGAAATGAAGAAAACAACAGCGGCCTTTTTGTGACGGTCTTGGAAGTGAGCAGTG
CCTCGGCGGCCCACACAGGGTTGTACACTTGCTATTACAACCACACTCAGACAGAAGAGAATGAGCTTGA
AGGCAGGCACATTTACATCTATGTGCCAGACCCAGATGTAGCCTTTGTACCTCTAGGAATGACGGATTAT
TTAGTCATCGTGGAGGATGATGATTCTGCCATTATACCTTGTCGCACAACTGATCCCGAGACTCCTGTAA
CCTTACACAACAGTGAGGGGGTGGTACCTGCCTCCTATGACAGCAGACAGGGCTTTAATGGGACCTTCAC
TGTAGGGCCCTATATCTGTGAGGCCACCGTCAAAGGAAAGAAGTTCCAGACCATCCCATTTAATGTTTAT
GCTTTAAAAGCAACATCAGAGCTGGATCTAGAAATGGAAGCTCTTAAAACCGTGTATAAGTCAGGGGAAA
CGATTGTGGTCACCTGTGCTGTTTTTAACAATGAGAAGGTTGACCTTCAATGGACTTACCCTGGAGAAGT
GAAAGGCAAAGGCATCACAATGCTGGAAGAAATCAAAGTCCCATCCATCAAATTGGTGTACACTTTGACG
GTCCCCGAGGCCACGGTGAAAGACAGTGGAGATTACGAATGTGCTGCCCGCCAGGCTACCAGGGAGGTCA
AAGAAATGAAGAAAGTCACTATTTCTGTCCATGAGAAAGGTTTCATTGAAATCAAACCCACCTTCAGCCA
GTTGGAAGCTGTCAACCTGCATGAAGTCAAACATTTTGTTGTAGAGGTGCGGGCCTACCCACCTCCCAGG
ATATCCTGGCTGAAAAACAATCTGACTCTGATTGAAAATCTCACTGAGATCACCACTGATGTGGAAAAGA
TTCAGGAAATAAGGTATCGAAGCAAATTAAAGCTGATCCGTGCTAAGGAAGAAGACAGTGGCCATTATAC
TATTGTAGCTCAAAATGAAGATGCTGTGAAGAGCTATACTTTTGAACTGTTAACTCAAGTTCCTTCATCC
ATTCTGGACTTGGTCGATGATCACCATGGCTCAACTGGGGGACAGACCGTACGGTGCACAGCTGAAGGCA
CGCCGCTTCCTGATATTGAGTGGATGATATGCAAAGATATTAAGAAATGTAATAATGAAACTTCCTGGAC
TATTTTGGCCAACAATGTCTCAAACATCATCACGGAGATCCACTCCCGAGACAGGAGTACCGTGGAGGGC
CGTGTGACTTTCGCCAAAGTGGAGGAGACCATCGCCGTGCGATGCCTGGCTAAGAATCTCCTTGGAGCTG
AGAACCGAGAGCTGAAGCTGGTGGCTCCCACCCTGCGTTCTGAAGGTGGAGGATCCGACAAAACTCACAC
ATGCCCACCGTGCCCAGCACCTGAACTCCTGGGGGGACCGTCAGTCTTCCTCTTCCCCCCAAAACCCAAG
GACACCCTCATGATCTCCCGGACCCCTGAGGTCACATGCGTGGTGGTGGACGTGAGCCACGAAGACCCTG
AGGTCAAGTTCAACTGGTACGTGGACGGCGTGGAGGTGCATAATGCCAAGACAAAGCCGCGGGAGGAGCA
GTACAACAGCACGTACCGTGTGGTCAGCGTCCTCACCGTCCTGCACCAGGACTGGCTGAATGGCAAGGAG
TACAAGTGCAAGGTCTCCAACAAAGCCCTCCCAGCCCCCATCGAGAAAACCATCTCCAAAGCCAAAGGGC
AGCCCCGAGAACCACAGGTGTACACCCTGCCCCCATCCCGGGAGGAGATGACCAAGAACCAGGTCAGCCT
GACCTGCCTGGTCAAAGGCTTCTATCCCAGCGACATCGCCGTGGAGTGGGAGAGCAATGGGCAGCCGGAG
AACAACTACAAGACCACGCCTCCCGTGCTGGACTCCGACGGCTCCTTCTTCCTCTACAGCAAGCTCACCG
TGGACAAGAGCAGGTGGCAGCAGGGGAACGTCTTCTCATGCTCCGTGATGCACGAGGCTCTGCACAACCA
CTACACGCAGAAGAGCCTCTCCCTGTCTCCGGGTAAATGATAACTCGAGTCTAGAGGGCCCGTTTAAACC
CGCTGATCAGCCTCGACTGTGCCTTCTAGTTGCCAGCCATCTGTTGTTTGCCCCTCCCCCGTGCCTTCCT
TGACCCTGGAAGGTGCCACTCCCACTGTCCTTTCCTAATAAAATGAGGAAATTGCATCGCATTGTCTGAG
TAGGTGTCATTCTATTCTGGGGGGTGGGGTGGGGCAGGACAGCAAGGGGGAGGATTGGGAAGACAATAGC
AGGCATGCTGGGGATGCGGTGGGCTCTATGGCTTCTGAGGCGGAAAGAACCAGCTGGGGCTCTAGGGGGT
ATCCCC
[124 nt withheld, positions 2597-2720]
C
[91 nt withheld, positions 2722-2812]
A
[49 nt withheld, positions 2814-2862]
CCTTTGACGTTGGAGTCCACGTTCTTT
[37 nt withheld, positions 2890-2926]
ACCCTATCTCGGTCTATTCTTTTGATTTATAAGGGATTTTGCCGATTTCGGCCTATTGGTTAAAAAATGA
GCTGATTTAACAAAAATTTAACGCGAATTAATTCTGTGGAATGTGTGTCAGTTAGGGTGTGGAAAGTCCC
CAGGCTCCCCAGCAGGCAGAAGTATGCAAAGCATGCATCTCAATTAGTCAGCAACCAGGTGTGGAAAGTC
CCCAGGCTCCCCAGCAGGCAGAAGTATGCAAAGCATGCATCTCAATTAGTCAGCAACCATAGTCCCGCCC
CTAACTCCGCCCATCCCGCCCCTAACTCCGCCCAGTTCCGCCCATTCTCCGCCCCATGGCTGACTAATTT
TTTTTATTTATGCAGAGGCCGAGGCCGCCTCTGCCTCTGAGCTATTCCAGAAGTAGTGAGGAGGCTTTTT
TGGAGGCCTAGGCTTTTGCAAAAAGCTCCCGGGAGCTTGTATATCCATTTTCGGATCTGATCAAGAGACA
GGATGAGGATCGTTTCGCATGATTGAACAAGATGGATTGCACGCAGGTTCTCCGGCCGCTTGGGTGGAGA
GGCTATTCGGCTATGACTGGGCACAACAGACAATCGGCTGCTCTGATGCCGCCGTGTTCCGGCTGTCAGC
GCAGGGGCGCCCGGTTCTTTTTGTCAAGACCGACCTGTCCGGTGCCCTGAATGAACTGCAGGACGAGGCA
GCGCGGCTATCGTGGCTGGCCACGACGGGCGTTCCTTGCGCAGCTGTGCTCGACGTTGTCACTGAAGCGG
GAAGGGACTGGCTGCTATTGGGCGAAGTGCCGGGGCAGGATCTCCTGTCATCTCACCTTGCTCCTGCCGA
GAAAGTATCCATCATGGCTGATGCAATGCGGCGGCTGCATACGCTTGATCCGGCTACCTGCCCATTCGAC
CACCAAGCGAAACATCGCATCGAGCGAGCACGTACTCGGATGGAAGCCGGTCTTGTCGATCAGGATGATC
TGGACGAAGAGCATCAGGGGCTCGCGCCAGCCGAACTGTTCGCCAGGCTCAAGGCGCGCATGCCCGACGG
CGAGGATCTCGTCGTGACCCATGGCGATGCCTGCTTGCCGAATATCATGGTGGAAAATGGCCGCTTTTCT
GGATTCATCGACTGTGGCCGGCTGGGTGTGGCGGACCGCTATCAGGACATAGCGTTGGCTACCCGTGATA
TTGCTGAAGAGCTTGGCGGCGAATGGGCTGACCGCTTCCTCGTGCTTTACGGTATCGCCGCTCCCGATTC
GCAGCGCATCGCCTTCTATCGCCTTCTTGACGAGTTCTTCTGAGCGGGACTCTGGGGTTCGAAATGACCG
ACCAAGCGACGCCCAACCTGCCATCACGAGATTTCGATTCCACCGCCGCCTTCTATGAAAGGTTGGGCTT
CGGAATCGTTTTCCGGGACGCCGGCTGGATGATCCTCCAGCGCGGGGATCTCATGCTGGAGTTCTTCGCC
CACCCCAACTTGTTTATTGCAGCTTATAATGGTTACAAATAAAGCAATAGCATCACAAATTTCACAAATA
AAGCATTTTTTTCACTGCATTCTAGTTGTGGTTTGTCCAAACTCATCAATGTATCTTATCATGTCTGTAT
ACCGTCGACCTCTAGCTAGAGCTTGGCGTAATCATGGTCATAGCTGTTTCCTGTGTGAAATTGTTATCCG
CTCACAATTCCACACAACATACGAGCCGGAAGCATAAAGTGTAAAGCCTGGGGTGCCTAATGAGTGAGCT
AACTCACATTAATTGCGTTGCGCTCACTGCCCGCTTTCCAGTCGGGAAACCTGTCGTGCCAGCTGCATTA
ATGAATCGGCCAACGCGCGGGGAGAGGCGGTTTGCGTATTGGGCGCTCTTCCGCTTCCTCGCTCACTGAC
TCGCTGCGCTCGGTCGTTCGGCTGCGGCGAGCGGTATCAGCTCACTCAAAGGCGGTAATACGGTTATCCA
CAGAATCAGGGGATAACGCAGGAAAGAACATGTGAGCAAAAGGCCAGCAAAAGGCCAGGAACCGTAAAAA
GGCCGCGTTGCTGGCGTTTTTCCATAGGCTCCGCCCCCCTGACGAGCATCACAAAAATCGACGCTCAAGT
CAGAGGTGGCGAAACCCGACAGGACTATAAAGATACCAGGCGTTTCCCCCTGGAAGCTCCCTCGTGCGCT
CTCCTGTTCCGACCCTGCCGCTTACCGGATACCTGTCCGCCTTTCTCCCTTCGGGAAGCGTGGCGCTTTC
TCATAGCTCACGCTGTAGGTATCTCAGTTCGGTGTAGGTCGTTCGCTCCAAGCTGGGCTGTGTGCACGAA
CCCCCCGTTCAGCCCGACCGCTGCGCCTTATCCGGTAACTATCGTCTTGAGTCCAACCCGGTAAGACACG
ACTTATCGCCACTGGCAGCAGCCACTGGTAACAGGATTAGCAGAGCGAGGTATGTAGGCGGTGCTACAGA
GTTCTTGAAGTGGTGGCCTAACTACGGCTACACTAGAAGAACAGTATTTGGTATCTGCGCTCTGCTGAAG
CCAGTTACCTTCGGAAAAAGAGTTGGTAGCTCTTGATCCGGCAAACAAACCACCGCTGGTAGCGGTTTTT
TTGTTTGCAAGCAGCAGATTACGCGCAGAAAAAAAGGATCTCAAGAAGATCCTTTGATCTTTTCTACGGG
GTCTGACGCTCAGTGGAACGAAAACTCACGTTAAGGGATTTTGGTCATGAGATTATCAAAAAGGATCTTC
ACCTAGATCCTTTTAAATTAAAAATGAAGTTTTAAATCAATCTAAAGTATATATGAGTAAACTTGGTCTG
ACAGTTACCAATGCTTAATCAGTGAGGCACCTATCTCAGCGATCTGTCTATTTCGTTCATCCATAGTTGC
CTGACTCCCCGTCGTGTAGATAACTACGATACGGGAGGGCTTACCATCTGGCCCCAGTGCTGCAATGATA
CCGCGAGACCCACGCTCACCGGCTCCAGATTTATCAGCAATAAACCAGCCAGCCGGAAGGGCCGAGCGCA
GAAGTGGTCCTGCAACTTTATCCGCCTCCATCCAGTCTATTAATTGTTGCCGGGAAGCTAGAGTAAGTAG
TTCGCCAGTTAATAGTTTGCGCAACGTTGTTGCCATTGCTACAGGCATCGTGGTGTCACGCTCGTCGTTT
GGTATGGCTTCATTCAGCTCCGGTTCCCAACGATCAAGGCGAGTTACATGATCCCCCATGTTGTGCAAAA
AAGCGGTTAGCTCCTTCGGTCCTCCGATCGTTGTCAGAAGTAAGTTGGCCGCAGTGTTATCACTCATGGT
TATGGCAGCACTGCATAATTCTCTTACTGTCATGCCATCCGTAAGATGCTTTTCTGTGACTGGTGAGTAC
TCAACCAAGTCATTCTGAGAATAGTGTATGCGGCGACCGAGTTGCTCTTGCCCGGCGTCAATACGGGATA
ATACCGCGCCACATAGCAGAACTTTAAAAGTGCTCATCATTGGAAAACGTTCTTCGGGGCGAAAACTCTC
AAGGATCTTACCGCTGTTGAGATCCAGTTCGATGTAACCCACTCGTGCACCCAACTGATCTTCAGCATCT
TTTACTTTCACCAGCGTTTCTGGGTGAGCAAAAACAGGAAGGCAAAATGCCGCAAAAAAGGGAATAAGGG
CGACACGGAAATGTTGAATACTCATACTCTTCCTTTTTCAATATTATTGAAGCATTTATCAGGGTTATTG
TCTCATGAGCGGATACATATTTGAATGTATTTAGAAAAATAAACAAATAGGGGTTCCGCGCACATTTCCC
CGAAAAGTGCCACCTGACGTCGACGGATCGGGAGATCTCCCGATCCCCTATGGTGCACTCTCAGTACAAT
CTGCTCTGATGCCGCATAGTTAAGCCAGTATCTGCTCCCTGCTTGTGTGTTGGAGGTCGCTGAGTAGTGC
GCGAGCAAAATTTAAGCTACAACAAGGCAAGGCTTGACCGACAATTGCATGAAGAATCTGCTTAGGGTTA
GGCGTTTTGCGCTGCTTCGCGATGTACGGGCCAGATATACGCGTTGACATTGATTATTGACTAGTTATTA
ATAGTAATCAATTACGGGGTCATTAGTTCATAGCCCATATATGGAGTTCCGCGTTACATAACTTACGGTA
AATGGCCCGCCTGGCTGACCGCCCAACGACCCCCGCCCATTGACGTCAATAATGACGTATGTTCCCATAG
TAACGCCAATAGGGACTTTCCATTGACGTCAATGGGTGGAGTATTTACGGTAAACTGCCCACTTGGCAGT
ACATCAAGTGTATCATATGCCAAGTACGCCCCCTATTGACGTCAATGACGGTAAATGGCCCGCCTGGCAT
TATGCCCAGTACATGACCTTATGGGACTTTCCTACTTGGCAGTACATCTACGTATTAGTCATCGCTATTA
CCATGGTGATGCGGTTTTGGCAGTACATCAATGGGCGTGGATAGCGGTTTGACTCACGGGGATTTCCAAG
TCTCCACCCCATTGACGTCAATGGGAGTTTGTTTTGGCACCAAAATCAACGGGACTTTCCAAAATGTCGT
AACAACTCCGCCCCATTGACGCAAATGGGCGGTAGGCGTGTACGGTGGGAGGTCTATATAAGCAGAGCTC
TCTGGCTAACTAGAGAACCCACTGCTTACTGGCTTATCGAAATTAATACGACTCACTATAGGGAGACCCA
AGCTG
