Features (pLannotate 1.2.2; 21 found; start..end, strand, type, name):
      1..380     +  enhancer       CMV enhancer: human cytomegalovirus immediate early enhancer
    381..584     +  promoter       CMV promoter: human cytomegalovirus (CMV) immediate early promoter
    580..613     +  LTR            5' LTR (truncated) (fragment): truncated 5' long terminal repeat (LTR) from HIV-1
    629..647     +  promoter       T7 promoter: promoter for bacteriophage T7 RNA polymerase
    673..2244    +  CDS            PDGFRA (fragment): PGFRA_HUMAN - Also known as PDGFR2, RHEPDGFRA. Experimental evidence at protein level: Swiss-Prot protein existence level 1. Tyrosine-protein kinase that acts as a cell-surface receptor for PDGFA, PDGFB and PDGFC and plays an essential role in the regulation of embryonic development, cell proliferation, survival and chemotaxis. Depending on the context, promotes or inhibits cell proliferation and cell migration. Plays an important role in the differentiation of bone marrow-derived mesenchymal stem cells. Required for normal skeleton development and cephalic closure during embryonic development
   2257..2937    +  CDS            IGHG1 (fragment): IGHG1_HUMAN - Experimental evidence at protein level: Swiss-Prot protein existence level 1. Constant region of immunoglobulin heavy chains. Immunoglobulins, also known as antibodies, are membrane-bound or secreted glycoproteins produced by B lymphocytes. In the recognition phase of humoral immunity, the membrane-bound immunoglobulins serve as receptors which, upon binding of a specific antigen, trigger the clonal expansion and differentiation of B lymphocytes into immunoglobulins- secreting plasma cells. Secreted immunoglobulins mediate the effector phase of humoral immunity, which results in
   2987..3211    +  polyA_signal   bGH poly(A) signal: bovine growth hormone polyadenylation signal
   3215..3236    +  promoter       SV40 promoter (fragment): SV40 enhancer and early promoter
   3257..3685    +  rep_origin     f1 ori (sequence partly withheld): f1 bacteriophage origin of replication; arrow indicates direction of (+) strand synthesis
   3699..4028    +  promoter       SV40 promoter: SV40 enhancer and early promoter
   4095..4886    +  CDS            neo: KKA2_KLEPN - Also known as kan, nptII. Experimental evidence at protein level: Swiss-Prot protein existence level 1. Resistance to kanamycin, neomycin, paromomycin, ribostamycin, butirosin and gentamicin B. From Klebsiella pneumoniae.
   4910..5068    +  CDS            ble (fragment): BLE_KLEPN - Experimental evidence at protein level: Swiss-Prot protein existence level 1. Binding protein with a strong affinity to the bleomycin family of antibiotics. Binds to CL990; an antimitotic-antibiotic compound. From Klebsiella pneumoniae.
   5063..5184    +  polyA_signal   SV40 poly(A) signal: SV40 polyadenylation signal
   5257..5273    -  protein_bind   lac operator: The lac repressor binds to the lac operator to inhibit transcription in E. coli. This inhibition can be relieved by adding lactose or isopropyl-β-D-thiogalactopyranoside (IPTG). lac repressor encoded by lacI
   5281..5311    -  promoter       lac promoter: promoter for the E. coli lac operon
   5326..5347    -  protein_bind   CAP binding site: CAP binding activates transcription in the presence of cAMP. E. coli catabolite activator protein
   5360..5452    -  CDS            lacI (fragment): lac repressor; lacI; The lac repressor binds to the lac operator to inhibit transcription in E. coli. This inhibition can be relieved by adding lactose or isopropyl-β-D-thiogalactopyranoside (IPTG).
   5635..6223    -  rep_origin     ori: high-copy-number ColE1/pMB1/pBR322/pUC origin of replication
   6394..7254    -  CDS            AmpR: β-lactamase; bla; confers resistance to ampicillin, carbenicillin, and related antibiotics
   7255..7359    -  promoter       AmpR promoter: bla
   7418..7470    -  misc_feature   bom (fragment): basis of mobility region from pBR322
>Addgene plasmid #136440 | pcDNA3-sPDGFRalpha-Fc-V242K | addgene full sequence | sequence record 271678 | Addgene NGS Result
GACATTGATTATTGACTAGTTATTAATAGTAATCAATTACGGGGTCATTAGTTCATAGCCCATATATGGA
GTTCCGCGTTACATAACTTACGGTAAATGGCCCGCCTGGCTGACCGCCCAACGACCCCCGCCCATTGACG
TCAATAATGACGTATGTTCCCATAGTAACGCCAATAGGGACTTTCCATTGACGTCAATGGGTGGAGTATT
TACGGTAAACTGCCCACTTGGCAGTACATCAAGTGTATCATATGCCAAGTACGCCCCCTATTGACGTCAA
TGACGGTAAATGGCCCGCCTGGCATTATGCCCAGTACATGACCTTATGGGACTTTCCTACTTGGCAGTAC
ATCTACGTATTAGTCATCGCTATTACCATGGTGATGCGGTTTTGGCAGTACATCAATGGGCGTGGATAGC
GGTTTGACTCACGGGGATTTCCAAGTCTCCACCCCATTGACGTCAATGGGAGTTTGTTTTGGCACCAAAA
TCAACGGGACTTTCCAAAATGTCGTAACAACTCCGCCCCATTGACGCAAATGGGCGGTAGGCGTGTACGG
TGGGAGGTCTATATAAGCAGAGCTCTCTGGCTAACTAGAGAACCCACTGCTTACTGGCTTATCGAAATTA
ATACGACTCACTATAGGGAGACCCAAGCTGGCTAGCGCCACCATGGGGACTTCCCATCCGGCGTTCCTGG
TCTTAGGCTGTCTTCTCACAGGGCTGAGCCTAATCCTCTGCCAGCTTTCATTACCCTCTATCCTTCCAAA
TGAAAATGAAAAGGTTGTGCAGCTGAATTCATCCTTTTCTCTGAGATGCTTTGGGGAGAGTGAAGTGAGC
TGGCAGTACCCCATGTCTGAAGAAGAGAGCTCCGATGTGGAAATCAGAAATGAAGAAAACAACAGCGGCC
TTTTTGTGACGGTCTTGGAAGTGAGCAGTGCCTCGGCGGCCCACACAGGGTTGTACACTTGCTATTACAA
CCACACTCAGACAGAAGAGAATGAGCTTGAAGGCAGGCACATTTACATCTATGTGCCAGACCCAGATGTA
GCCTTTGTACCTCTAGGAATGACGGATTATTTAGTCATCGTGGAGGATGATGATTCTGCCATTATACCTT
GTCGCACAACTGATCCCGAGACTCCTGTAACCTTACACAACAGTGAGGGGGTGGTACCTGCCTCCTATGA
CAGCAGACAGGGCTTTAATGGGACCTTCACTGTAGGGCCCTATATCTGTGAGGCCACCGTCAAAGGAAAG
AAGTTCCAGACCATCCCATTTAATGTTTATGCTTTAAAAGCAACATCAGAGCTGGATCTAGAAATGGAAG
CTCTTAAAACCGTGTATAAGTCAGGGGAAACGATTGTGGTCACCTGTGCTGTTTTTAACAATGAGAAGGT
TGACCTTCAATGGACTTACCCTGGAGAAGTGAAAGGCAAAGGCATCACAATGCTGGAAGAAATCAAAGTC
CCATCCATCAAATTGGTGTACACTTTGACGGTCCCCGAGGCCACGGTGAAAGACAGTGGAGATTACGAAT
GTGCTGCCCGCCAGGCTACCAGGGAGGTCAAAGAAATGAAGAAAGTCACTATTTCTGTCCATGAGAAAGG
TTTCATTGAAATCAAACCCACCTTCAGCCAGTTGGAAGCTGTCAACCTGCATGAAGTCAAACATTTTGTT
GTAGAGGTGCGGGCCTACCCACCTCCCAGGATATCCTGGCTGAAAAACAATCTGACTCTGATTGAAAATC
TCACTGAGATCACCACTGATGTGGAAAAGATTCAGGAAATAAGGTATCGAAGCAAATTAAAGCTGATCCG
TGCTAAGGAAGAAGACAGTGGCCATTATACTATTGTAGCTCAAAATGAAGATGCTGTGAAGAGCTATACT
TTTGAACTGTTAACTCAAGTTCCTTCATCCATTCTGGACTTGGTCGATGATCACCATGGCTCAACTGGGG
GACAGACGGTGAGGTGCACAGCTGAAGGCACGCCGCTTCCTGATATTGAGTGGATGATATGCAAAGATAT
TAAGAAATGTAATAATGAAACTTCCTGGACTATTTTGGCCAACAATGTCTCAAACATCATCACGGAGATC
CACTCCCGAGACAGGAGTACCGTGGAGGGCCGTGTGACTTTCGCCAAAGTGGAGGAGACCATCGCCGTGC
GATGCCTGGCTAAGAATCTCCTTGGAGCTGAGAACCGAGAGCTGAAGCTGGTGGCTCCCACCCTGCGTTC
TGAAGGTGGAGGATCCGACAAAACTCACACATGCCCACCGTGCCCAGCACCTGAACTCCTGGGGGGACCG
TCAGTCTTCCTCTTCCCCCCAAAACCCAAGGACACCCTCATGATCTCCCGGACCCCTGAGGTCACATGCG
TGGTGGTGGACGTGAGCCACGAAGACCCTGAGGTCAAGTTCAACTGGTACGTGGACGGCGTGGAGGTGCA
TAATGCCAAGACAAAGCCGCGGGAGGAGCAGTACAACAGCACGTACCGTGTGGTCAGCGTCCTCACCGTC
CTGCACCAGGACTGGCTGAATGGCAAGGAGTACAAGTGCAAGGTCTCCAACAAAGCCCTCCCAGCCCCCA
TCGAGAAAACCATCTCCAAAGCCAAAGGGCAGCCCCGAGAACCACAGGTGTACACCCTGCCCCCATCCCG
GGAGGAGATGACCAAGAACCAGGTCAGCCTGACCTGCCTGGTCAAAGGCTTCTATCCCAGCGACATCGCC
GTGGAGTGGGAGAGCAATGGGCAGCCGGAGAACAACTACAAGACCACGCCTCCCGTGCTGGACTCCGACG
GCTCCTTCTTCCTCTACAGCAAGCTCACCGTGGACAAGAGCAGGTGGCAGCAGGGGAACGTCTTCTCATG
CTCCGTGATGCACGAGGCTCTGCACAACCACTACACGCAGAAGAGCCTCTCCCTGTCTCCGGGTAAATGA
TAACTCGAGTCTAGAGGGCCCGTTTAAACCCGCTGATCAGCCTCGACTGTGCCTTCTAGTTGCCAGCCAT
CTGTTGTTTGCCCCTCCCCCGTGCCTTCCTTGACCCTGGAAGGTGCCACTCCCACTGTCCTTTCCTAATA
AAATGAGGAAATTGCATCGCATTGTCTGAGTAGGTGTCATTCTATTCTGGGGGGTGGGGTGGGGCAGGAC
AGCAAGGGGGAGGATTGGGAAGACAATAGCAGGCATGCTGGGGATGCGGTGGGCTCTATGGCTTCTGAGG
CGGAAAGAACCAGCTGGGGCTCTAGGGGGTATCCCC
[124 nt withheld, positions 3257-3380]
C
[91 nt withheld, positions 3382-3472]
A
[49 nt withheld, positions 3474-3522]
CCTTTGACGTTGGAGTCCACGTTCTTT
[37 nt withheld, positions 3550-3586]
ACCCTATCTCGGTCTATTCTTTTGATTTATAAGGGATTTTGCCGATTTCGGCCTATTGGTTAAAAAATGA
GCTGATTTAACAAAAATTTAACGCGAATTAATTCTGTGGAATGTGTGTCAGTTAGGGTGTGGAAAGTCCC
CAGGCTCCCCAGCAGGCAGAAGTATGCAAAGCATGCATCTCAATTAGTCAGCAACCAGGTGTGGAAAGTC
CCCAGGCTCCCCAGCAGGCAGAAGTATGCAAAGCATGCATCTCAATTAGTCAGCAACCATAGTCCCGCCC
CTAACTCCGCCCATCCCGCCCCTAACTCCGCCCAGTTCCGCCCATTCTCCGCCCCATGGCTGACTAATTT
TTTTTATTTATGCAGAGGCCGAGGCCGCCTCTGCCTCTGAGCTATTCCAGAAGTAGTGAGGAGGCTTTTT
TGGAGGCCTAGGCTTTTGCAAAAAGCTCCCGGGAGCTTGTATATCCATTTTCGGATCTGATCAAGAGACA
GGATGAGGATCGTTTCGCATGATTGAACAAGATGGATTGCACGCAGGTTCTCCGGCCGCTTGGGTGGAGA
GGCTATTCGGCTATGACTGGGCACAACAGACAATCGGCTGCTCTGATGCCGCCGTGTTCCGGCTGTCAGC
GCAGGGGCGCCCGGTTCTTTTTGTCAAGACCGACCTGTCCGGTGCCCTGAATGAACTGCAGGACGAGGCA
GCGCGGCTATCGTGGCTGGCCACGACGGGCGTTCCTTGCGCAGCTGTGCTCGACGTTGTCACTGAAGCGG
GAAGGGACTGGCTGCTATTGGGCGAAGTGCCGGGGCAGGATCTCCTGTCATCTCACCTTGCTCCTGCCGA
GAAAGTATCCATCATGGCTGATGCAATGCGGCGGCTGCATACGCTTGATCCGGCTACCTGCCCATTCGAC
CACCAAGCGAAACATCGCATCGAGCGAGCACGTACTCGGATGGAAGCCGGTCTTGTCGATCAGGATGATC
TGGACGAAGAGCATCAGGGGCTCGCGCCAGCCGAACTGTTCGCCAGGCTCAAGGCGCGCATGCCCGACGG
CGAGGATCTCGTCGTGACCCATGGCGATGCCTGCTTGCCGAATATCATGGTGGAAAATGGCCGCTTTTCT
GGATTCATCGACTGTGGCCGGCTGGGTGTGGCGGACCGCTATCAGGACATAGCGTTGGCTACCCGTGATA
TTGCTGAAGAGCTTGGCGGCGAATGGGCTGACCGCTTCCTCGTGCTTTACGGTATCGCCGCTCCCGATTC
GCAGCGCATCGCCTTCTATCGCCTTCTTGACGAGTTCTTCTGAGCGGGACTCTGGGGTTCGAAATGACCG
ACCAAGCGACGCCCAACCTGCCATCACGAGATTTCGATTCCACCGCCGCCTTCTATGAAAGGTTGGGCTT
CGGAATCGTTTTCCGGGACGCCGGCTGGATGATCCTCCAGCGCGGGGATCTCATGCTGGAGTTCTTCGCC
CACCCCAACTTGTTTATTGCAGCTTATAATGGTTACAAATAAAGCAATAGCATCACAAATTTCACAAATA
AAGCATTTTTTTCACTGCATTCTAGTTGTGGTTTGTCCAAACTCATCAATGTATCTTATCATGTCTGTAT
ACCGTCGACCTCTAGCTAGAGCTTGGCGTAATCATGGTCATAGCTGTTTCCTGTGTGAAATTGTTATCCG
CTCACAATTCCACACAACATACGAGCCGGAAGCATAAAGTGTAAAGCCTGGGGTGCCTAATGAGTGAGCT
AACTCACATTAATTGCGTTGCGCTCACTGCCCGCTTTCCAGTCGGGAAACCTGTCGTGCCAGCTGCATTA
ATGAATCGGCCAACGCGCGGGGAGAGGCGGTTTGCGTATTGGGCGCTCTTCCGCTTCCTCGCTCACTGAC
TCGCTGCGCTCGGTCGTTCGGCTGCGGCGAGCGGTATCAGCTCACTCAAAGGCGGTAATACGGTTATCCA
CAGAATCAGGGGATAACGCAGGAAAGAACATGTGAGCAAAAGGCCAGCAAAAGGCCAGGAACCGTAAAAA
GGCCGCGTTGCTGGCGTTTTTCCATAGGCTCCGCCCCCCTGACGAGCATCACAAAAATCGACGCTCAAGT
CAGAGGTGGCGAAACCCGACAGGACTATAAAGATACCAGGCGTTTCCCCCTGGAAGCTCCCTCGTGCGCT
CTCCTGTTCCGACCCTGCCGCTTACCGGATACCTGTCCGCCTTTCTCCCTTCGGGAAGCGTGGCGCTTTC
TCATAGCTCACGCTGTAGGTATCTCAGTTCGGTGTAGGTCGTTCGCTCCAAGCTGGGCTGTGTGCACGAA
CCCCCCGTTCAGCCCGACCGCTGCGCCTTATCCGGTAACTATCGTCTTGAGTCCAACCCGGTAAGACACG
ACTTATCGCCACTGGCAGCAGCCACTGGTAACAGGATTAGCAGAGCGAGGTATGTAGGCGGTGCTACAGA
GTTCTTGAAGTGGTGGCCTAACTACGGCTACACTAGAAGAACAGTATTTGGTATCTGCGCTCTGCTGAAG
CCAGTTACCTTCGGAAAAAGAGTTGGTAGCTCTTGATCCGGCAAACAAACCACCGCTGGTAGCGGTGGTT
TTTTTGTTTGCAAGCAGCAGATTACGCGCAGAAAAAAAGGATCTCAAGAAGATCCTTTGATCTTTTCTAC
GGGGTCTGACGCTCAGTGGAACGAAAACTCACGTTAAGGGATTTTGGTCATGAGATTATCAAAAAGGATC
TTCACCTAGATCCTTTTAAATTAAAAATGAAGTTTTAAATCAATCTAAAGTATATATGAGTAAACTTGGT
CTGACAGTTACCAATGCTTAATCAGTGAGGCACCTATCTCAGCGATCTGTCTATTTCGTTCATCCATAGT
TGCCTGACTCCCCGTCGTGTAGATAACTACGATACGGGAGGGCTTACCATCTGGCCCCAGTGCTGCAATG
ATACCGCGAGACCCACGCTCACCGGCTCCAGATTTATCAGCAATAAACCAGCCAGCCGGAAGGGCCGAGC
GCAGAAGTGGTCCTGCAACTTTATCCGCCTCCATCCAGTCTATTAATTGTTGCCGGGAAGCTAGAGTAAG
TAGTTCGCCAGTTAATAGTTTGCGCAACGTTGTTGCCATTGCTACAGGCATCGTGGTGTCACGCTCGTCG
TTTGGTATGGCTTCATTCAGCTCCGGTTCCCAACGATCAAGGCGAGTTACATGATCCCCCATGTTGTGCA
AAAAAGCGGTTAGCTCCTTCGGTCCTCCGATCGTTGTCAGAAGTAAGTTGGCCGCAGTGTTATCACTCAT
GGTTATGGCAGCACTGCATAATTCTCTTACTGTCATGCCATCCGTAAGATGCTTTTCTGTGACTGGTGAG
TACTCAACCAAGTCATTCTGAGAATAGTGTATGCGGCGACCGAGTTGCTCTTGCCCGGCGTCAATACGGG
ATAATACCGCGCCACATAGCAGAACTTTAAAAGTGCTCATCATTGGAAAACGTTCTTCGGGGCGAAAACT
CTCAAGGATCTTACCGCTGTTGAGATCCAGTTCGATGTAACCCACTCGTGCACCCAACTGATCTTCAGCA
TCTTTTACTTTCACCAGCGTTTCTGGGTGAGCAAAAACAGGAAGGCAAAATGCCGCAAAAAAGGGAATAA
GGGCGACACGGAAATGTTGAATACTCATACTCTTCCTTTTTCAATATTATTGAAGCATTTATCAGGGTTA
TTGTCTCATGAGCGGATACATATTTGAATGTATTTAGAAAAATAAACAAATAGGGGTTCCGCGCACATTT
CCCCGAAAAGTGCCACCTGACGTCGACGGATCGGGAGATCTCCCGATCCCCTATGGTGCACTCTCAGTAC
AATCTGCTCTGATGCCGCATAGTTAAGCCAGTATCTGCTCCCTGCTTGTGTGTTGGAGGTCGCTGAGTAG
TGCGCGAGCAAAATTTAAGCTACAACAAGGCAAGGCTTGACCGACAATTGCATGAAGAATCTGCTTAGGG
TTAGGCGTTTTGCGCTGCTTCGCGATGTACGGGCCAGATATACGCGTT
